>Addgene plasmid #28185 | SF-1-A172S | addgene partial sequence | sequence record 34538 | 28185 with CMV-F
ACTCTCTGGCTACTAGAGAACCCACTGCTTACTGGCTTATCGAAATTAATACGACTCACTATAGGGAGAC
CCAAGCTGGCTAGCGTTTAAACTTAAGCTTGGTACCGAGCTCGGATCCACTAGTCCAGTGTGGTGGAATT
CGGCTATTCTCCTTCCGTTCAGCGGACGCCGCGGGCATGGACTACTCGTACGACGAGGACCTGGACGAGC
TGTGTCCAGTGTGTGGTGACAAGGTGTCGGGCTACCACTACGGGCTGCTCACGTGCGAGAGCTGCAAGGG
CTTCTTCAAGCGCACAGTCCAGAACAACAAGCATTACACGTGCACCGAGAGTCAGAGCTGCAAAATCGAC
AAGACGCAGCGTAAGCGCTGTCCCTTCTGCCGCTTCCAGAAGTGCCTGACGGTGGGCATGCGCCTGGAAG
CTGTGCGTGCTGATCGAATGCGGGGTGGCCGGAACAAGTTTGGGCCCATGTACAAGAGAGACCGGGCCTT
GAAGCAGCAGAAGAAAGCACAGATTCGGGCCAATGGCTTCAAGCTGGAGACCGGACCACCGATGGGGGTG
CCCCCGCCACCCCCTCCCCCACCGGACTACATGTTACCCCCTAGCCTGCACGCACCGGAGCCCAAGGCCC
TGGTCTCTGGCCCACCCAGTGGGCCGCTGGGTGACTTTGGAGCCCCATCTCTACCCATGTCTGTGCCTGG
TCCCCACGGACCTCTGGCTGGCTACCTCTATCCTGCCTTCTCTAACCGCACCATCAAGTCTGAGTATCCA
GAGCCCTATGCCAGCCCCCCACAACAGCCAGGGCCACCCTACAGCTATCCAGAGCCCTTCTCAGGAGGGC
CCAATGTACCAGAGCTCATATTGCAGCTGCTGCAACTAGAGCCAGANGAGGACCAGGTGCGCGCTCGCAT
CGTGGGCTGTCTGCAG
