[The description below was written by a language model from this plasmid's Addgene catalogue record.]
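Description:
SF-1-A172S is a mammalian expression plasmid built on the commercial pcDNA3.1(+) backbone (about 5.4 kb without insert) and carrying a mouse cDNA for steroidogenic factor-1 (SF-1, gene symbol Nr5a1, also known as Ad4BP or Ftz-F1), an orphan nuclear receptor that regulates genes involved in steroidogenesis and adrenal and gonadal function. The insert comprises 1601 bp of SF-1-derived cDNA plus about 10 bp carried over from the AT cloning vector pCR2.1. It was placed into the polylinker as an EcoRI fragment, with both EcoRI sites preserved, so the insert can be released again with that single enzyme. The coding sequence bears the A172S substitution, which the record describes as a polymorphism rather than an engineered mutation.

No feature table is provided, so the regulatory elements are not listed explicitly. As a standard pcDNA3.1(+) derivative, the plasmid would be expected to drive the insert from the CMV immediate-early promoter with a bovine growth hormone polyadenylation signal, which is consistent with the T7 and BGH-reverse sequencing primers recorded as flanking the cloning site. This backbone also normally includes a neomycin resistance cassette for selecting stable mammalian transfectants. In bacteria the plasmid is maintained at high copy number under ampicillin selection. No epitope tags or reporters are recorded.

The associated publication links a polymorphic form of SF-1 to adrenocorticotropin resistance in mutants of the Y1 mouse adrenocortical tumor cell line. This suggests the construct is used to express the Ser172 variant in transfected cells and to compare its activity with the alternative allele.
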