Addgene plasmid #28185: SF-1-A172S
Depositing lab: Bernard Schimmer. Depositing organization: University of Toronto. Publication: A polymorphic form of steroidogenic factor-1 is associated with adrenocorticotropin resistance in y1 mouse adrenocortical tumor cell mutants. Frigeri C, Tsao J, Cordova M, Schimmer BP. Endocrinology. 2002 Oct . 143(10):4031-7. 10.1210/en.2002-220349 PubMed 12239114.
Backbone
  Vector backbone: pcDNA3.1(+)
  Backbone manufacturer: Invitrogen
  Backbone size w/o insert (bp): 5400
  Vector type: Mammalian Expression
Growth in bacteria
  Bacterial resistance: Ampicillin, 100 μg/mL
  Growth temperature: 37°C
  Growth strain: DH5alpha
  Copy number: High Copy
Gene/Insert
  Gene/Insert name: SF-1 (alt name: Nr5a1)
  Species: M. musculus (mouse)
  Insert size (bp): 1601
  Mutation: A172S (polymorphism)
  Entrez Gene: Nr5a1 (a.k.a. Ad4BP, ELP, ELP-3, Ftz-F1, Ftzf1, SF-1, SF1, STF-1)
  Cloning method: Restriction Enzyme; 5′ cloning site EcoRI (not destroyed); 3′ cloning site EcoRI (not destroyed)
  Sequencing primers: 5′ T7; 3′ BGH-Rev
Terms and licenses: Academic/Nonprofit Terms; Industry Terms: Not Available to Industry
Depositor comments: This plasmid contains 1601 bp of SF-1 derived cDNA and an additional 10 bp from the AT cloning vector pCR2.1.
How to cite: SF-1-A172S was a gift from Bernard Schimmer (Addgene plasmid # 28185 ; http://n2t.net/addgene:28185 ; RRID:Addgene_28185)
